Addgene plasmid #107524: FoxFTVC+bpFOG_Cdkn1b.b
Purpose: Negative regulator of cell cycle progression by G1/S transition inhibition
Depositing lab: Lionel Christiaen. Depositing organization: New York University. Publication: An FGF-driven feed-forward circuit patterns the cardiopharyngeal mesoderm in space and time. Razy-Krajka F, Gravez B, Kaplan N, Racioppi C, Wang W, Christiaen L. Elife. 2018 Feb 6;7. pii: 29656. doi: 10.7554/eLife.29656. PubMed 29431097.
Backbone
  Vector backbone: pCESA
  Backbone size w/o insert (bp): 2600
  Total vector size (bp): 4046
Growth in bacteria
  Bacterial resistance: Ampicillin, 100 μg/mL
  Growth temperature: 37°C
  Growth strain: DH5alpha
  Copy number: Unknown
Gene/Insert
  Gene/Insert name: Cdkn1b.b (alt name: Noto16 (G1/S transition inhibitor))
  Species: C. Robusta
  Insert size (bp): 891
  Promoter: TVC-specific FoxF enhancer (FoxFTVC+bpFOG)
  Cloning method: Restriction Enzyme; 5′ cloning site AscI (unknown if destroyed); 3′ cloning site NotI (unknown if destroyed)
  Sequencing primers: 5′ cattaacctataaaaataggcgtatca; 3′ ggatttccttacgcgaaatacg
Terms and licenses: Academic/Nonprofit Terms; Industry Terms: Not Available to Industry
How to cite: FoxFTVC+bpFOG_Cdkn1b.b was a gift from Lionel Christiaen (Addgene plasmid # 107524 ; http://n2t.net/addgene:107524 ; RRID:Addgene_107524)
