[The description below was written by a language model from this plasmid's Addgene catalogue record and pLannotate feature annotations shown in this document.]
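Description:
FoxFTVC+bpFOG_Cdkn1b.b is a small (about 4.0 kb) tissue-specific expression plasmid built on the pCESA backbone, made for work in the ascidian Ciona (the insert species is recorded as C. robusta). It is propagated in E. coli through a high-copy ColE1/pUC-type origin and selected with ampicillin via a β-lactamase gene under its native bla promoter. The record does not state how the plasmid is delivered into embryos, and no eukaryotic selection marker or reporter is annotated.

The payload is the 891 bp coding sequence of Cdkn1b.b (also called Noto16), a negative regulator of cell cycle progression that blocks the G1/S transition. It is placed under a trunk ventral cell (TVC)-specific FoxF enhancer, named in the record as FoxFTVC+bpFOG; the name suggests the enhancer is joined to a basal promoter from FOG, though the record does not spell this out. The driver appears to have been cloned between AscI and NotI sites.

Neither the enhancer nor the Cdkn1b.b coding region is picked up by the automated annotation, which covers only the downstream and backbone portions. An SV40 polyadenylation signal follows the insert region to terminate the transcript. The short lacY and lacI fragments and a reverse-oriented T7 promoter look like backbone remnants rather than functional parts. The depositor and sequencing-derived records differ by only three nucleotides in length and carry the same features.

The associated study concerns FGF-dependent patterning of the cardiopharyngeal mesoderm. Consistent with that, the construct serves to inhibit G1/S progression specifically in the TVC lineage, so that the role of cell division in fate specification can be tested.
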