Features (pLannotate 1.2.2; 7 found; start..end, strand, type, name):
   1560..1772    +  CDS            lacY (fragment): LACY_ECOLI - Experimental evidence at protein level: Swiss-Prot protein existence level 1. Responsible for transport of beta-galactosides into the cell, with the concomitant import of a proton (symport system). Can transport lactose, melibiose, lactulose or the analog methyl-1-thio-beta,D- galactopyranoside (TMG), but not sucrose or fructose (PubMed:1848449, PubMed:18177889, PubMed:22106930). The substrate specificity is directed toward the galactopyranosyl moiety of the substrate (PubMed:22106930). From Escherichia coli (strain K12).
   1772..1906    +  polyA_signal   SV40 poly(A) signal: SV40 polyadenylation signal
   1943..1961    -  promoter       T7 promoter: promoter for bacteriophage T7 RNA polymerase
   1983..2036    -  CDS            lacI (fragment): lac repressor; lacI; The lac repressor binds to the lac operator to inhibit transcription in E. coli. This inhibition can be relieved by adding lactose or isopropyl-β-D-thiogalactopyranoside (IPTG).
   2219..2807    -  rep_origin     ori: high-copy-number ColE1/pMB1/pBR322/pUC origin of replication
   2978..3838    -  CDS            AmpR: β-lactamase; bla; confers resistance to ampicillin, carbenicillin, and related antibiotics
   3839..3943    -  promoter       AmpR promoter: bla
>Addgene plasmid #107524 | FoxFTVC+bpFOG_Cdkn1b.b | depositor full sequence | sequence record 202813 | FoxFTVC+bpFOG_Cdkn1b.b sequence 4046 bps
GGCGCGCCGCGTTGTATCTTTCGTTAAGTGCTGGCGTCGAGCAGGGCTAACCTCATTTCGATTTGACGAT
TCGGGTAAAACCGAGCGATGGACAGGACCTGGAAATGGGAAAGGCTTACTAGAATCAGGGTCGAACGAGA
TAAGAAGATCAGGATTCGCAAATTAGCACTTGGCTTTTTTACGTAGAAACATAGGATGTCCGCTGAGCCC
CTTATATATACGTAGTACGAATCACCGGCCTGGCGTTGTATAAGCGAGACCAGCGTGGACGAAAAGGTAA
TTGTTTCCGAATGGATCGCGTTCTCTAGAGGATCCGGCAAAGCTTCGTGTATTGTACCGGCCCATTGTCA
ATCATGCAAACTTGATATTATATTGACAAGAGAAGAAGGCAGTTTAAATTAAAACTCTAAAGTAGAGAGA
CATTAATCTCAGCTGACAAGGCAGGTGGTCACAGTAAGTTCATTTAAATAGTTGGCCAACAATAGCCTTT
CCAAGAAAGTATTTTTGTTCCAGGTCTATACAAAAATAACACACAAGCGGCCGCATGGTTCCCCCACCTT
CGTACAATGCCCACGAAACATCAGCATTCGCTGTTTTTGAGAAGCCAGTGCTAGTGAAGCCCCCAAGTCC
TGTTTGTCGCCAACTATTTGGTCTTTCAGATCAATTAGAGACGAGCAGACGACTTAAAGAGGTTTTGGAT
TCTGAAGCTAAAAGATTTCAGTTCGCCTGGAACTTCGACGTCCGTAAAGTTCCAGCTGCGGGAAATCAGT
CGCCGGATCCCGGGGCAGCTGCACCGGGCAAACCGAAGCGTTTTGAGTGGAAGTTACAACAAAGAAGTGA
AGTGCCCCACTTCTACACTCGACCCTTTGCAACCCACAGGTTGGCAATGACGTCACCTCGTCTCGACCGT
TCCCCGTTGAAAAAGAACCGCACCCAGAAAAGCCACCACGATAGACACCTAACAAACACTTCCTCTCCGA
CGCCCCTTAGTCAACGAGATGAAAACGTCTCCCGATCGATCATAAATCCATCTAAACGACTTTGCACCCC
CCTTTTTACGAGCCCACCTAAGCTAACCACCGAAGCGAAGCCAGACTTGACCAGAGTTCCTGCAATGAGA
ATTCCCCCGATTACGCCAAGCGCCGACTCCAACAAGCCCAGCATGGTTAGTGACGACATGGAAAAGGCAA
CCGCATCGGAGCCAGTCGGGTCCATGGTCGCTTCCAACTCATTGAAGCGGCCTGCCTCTCGAAAGTTGTT
CAACCTGAGCACTCCAAGTCCAAAGCGATCGCGAACTAGCAGCCGACAACCGAAAATAACAGACGTGATG
CCACAACGAAAACTCCGTTCAACGTCGAACAACAAAAGCGAAGGCAATAAAACTGTGAACCCCATAAACT
CTGCCTCTTTGCAAGCAGCCAAAGCAAGTAATTGACTCCACCTAGAGGCCAGAATTCCAGCTGAGCGCCG
GTCGCTACCATTACCAGTTGGTCTGGTGTCAAAAATAATAATAACCGGGCAGGCCATGTCTGCCCGTATT
TCGCGTAAGGAAATCCATTATGTACTATTTAAAAAACACAAACTTTTGGATGTTCGGTTTATTCTTTTTC
TTTTACTTTTTTATCATGGGAGCCTACTTCCCGTTTTTCCCGATTTGGCTACATGACATCAACCATATCA
GCAAAAGTGATACGGGTATTATTTTTGCCGCTATTTCTCTGTTCTCGCTATTATTCCAACCGCTGTTTGG
TCTGCTTTCTGACAAACTCGGAACTTGTTTATTGCAGCTTATAATGGTTACAAATAAAGCAATAGCATCA
CAAATTTCACAAATAAAGCATTTTTTTCACTGCATTCTAGTTGTGGTTTGTCCAAACTCATCAATGTATC
TTATCATGTCTGGATCGACAAAGTCAAAGCGGCCATCAGATCTGCCGGTCTCCCTATAGTGAGTCGTATT
AATTTCGATAAGCCAGGTTAACCTGCATTAATGAATCGGCCAACGCGCGGGGAGAGGCGGTTTGCGTATT
GGGCGCTCTTCCGCTTCCTCGCTCACTGACTCGCTGCGCTCGGTCGTTCGGCTGCGGCGAGCGGTATCAG
CTCACTCAAAGGCGGTAATACGGTTATCCACAGAATCAGGGGATAACGCAGGAAAGAACATGTGAGCAAA
AGGCCAGCAAAAGGCCAGGAACCGTAAAAAGGCCGCGTTGCTGGCGTTTTTCCATAGGCTCCGCCCCCCT
GACGAGCATCACAAAAATCGACGCTCAAGTCAGAGGTGGCGAAACCCGACAGGACTATAAAGATACCAGG
CGTTTCCCCCTGGAAGCTCCCTCGTGCGCTCTCCTGTTCCGACCCTGCCGCTTACCGGATACCTGTCCGC
CTTTCTCCCTTCGGGAAGCGTGGCGCTTTCTCAATGCTCACGCTGTAGGTATCTCAGTTCGGTGTAGGTC
GTTCGCTCCAAGCTGGGCTGTGTGCACGAACCCCCCGTTCAGCCCGACCGCTGCGCCTTATCCGGTAACT
ATCGTCTTGAGTCCAACCCGGTAAGACACGACTTATCGCCACTGGCAGCAGCCACTGGTAACAGGATTAG
CAGAGCGAGGTATGTAGGCGGTGCTACAGAGTTCTTGAAGTGGTGGCCTAACTACGGCTACACTAGAAGG
ACAGTATTTGGTATCTGCGCTCTGCTGAAGCCAGTTACCTTCGGAAAAAGAGTTGGTAGCTCTTGATCCG
GCAAACAAACCACCGCTGGTAGCGGTGGTTTTTTTGTTTGCAAGCAGCAGATTACGCGCAGAAAAAAAGG
ATCTCAAGAAGATCCTTTGATCTTTTCTACGGGGTCTGACGCTCAGTGGAACGAAAACTCACGTTAAGGG
ATTTTGGTCATGAGATTATCAAAAAGGATCTTCACCTAGATCCTTTTAAATTAAAAATGAAGTTTTAAAT
CAATCTAAAGTATATATGAGTAAACTTGGTCTGACAGTTACCAATGCTTAATCAGTGAGGCACCTATCTC
AGCGATCTGTCTATTTCGTTCATCCATAGTTGCCTGACTCCCCGTCGTGTAGATAACTACGATACGGGAG
GGCTTACCATCTGGCCCCAGTGCTGCAATGATACCGCGAGACCCACGCTCACCGGCTCCAGATTTATCAG
CAATAAACCAGCCAGCCGGAAGGGCCGAGCGCAGAAGTGGTCCTGCAACTTTATCCGCCTCCATCCAGTC
TATTAATTGTTGCCGGGAAGCTAGAGTAAGTAGTTCGCCAGTTAATAGTTTGCGCAACGTTGTTGCCATT
GCTACAGGCATCGTGGTGTCACGCTCGTCGTTTGGTATGGCTTCATTCAGCTCCGGTTCCCAACGATCAA
GGCGAGTTACATGATCCCCCATGTTGTGCAAAAAAGCGGTTAGCTCCTTCGGTCCTCCGATCGTTGTCAG
AAGTAAGTTGGCCGCAGTGTTATCACTCATGGTTATGGCAGCACTGCATAATTCTCTTACTGTCATGCCA
TCCGTAAGATGCTTTTCTGTGACTGGTGAGTACTCAACCAAGTCATTCTGAGAATAGTGTATGCGGCGAC
CGAGTTGCTCTTGCCCGGCGTCAATACGGGATAATACCGCGCCACATAGCAGAACTTTAAAAGTGCTCAT
CATTGGAAAACGTTCTTCGGGGCGAAAACTCTCAAGGATCTTACCGCTGTTGAGATCCAGTTCGATGTAA
CCCACTCGTGCACCCAACTGATCTTCAGCATCTTTTACTTTCACCAGCGTTTCTGGGTGAGCAAAAACAG
GAAGGCAAAATGCCGCAAAAAAGGGAATAAGGGCGACACGGAAATGTTGAATACTCATACTCTTCCTTTT
TCAATATTATTGAAGCATTTATCAGGGTTATTGTCTCATGAGCGGATACATATTTGAATGTATTTAGAAA
AATAAACAAATAGGGGTTCCGCGCACATTTCCCCGAAAAGTGCCACCTGACGTCTAAGAAACCATTATTA
TCATGACATTAACCTATAAAAATAGGCGTATCACGAGGCCCTTACGTATTAATTAA
