Features (pLannotate 1.2.2; 7 found; start..end, strand, type, name):
   1549..1761    +  CDS            lacY (fragment): LACY_ECOLI - Experimental evidence at protein level: Swiss-Prot protein existence level 1. Responsible for transport of beta-galactosides into the cell, with the concomitant import of a proton (symport system). Can transport lactose, melibiose, lactulose or the analog methyl-1-thio-beta,D- galactopyranoside (TMG), but not sucrose or fructose (PubMed:1848449, PubMed:18177889, PubMed:22106930). The substrate specificity is directed toward the galactopyranosyl moiety of the substrate (PubMed:22106930). From Escherichia coli (strain K12).
   1761..1895    +  polyA_signal   SV40 poly(A) signal: SV40 polyadenylation signal
   1932..1950    -  promoter       T7 promoter: promoter for bacteriophage T7 RNA polymerase
   1972..2025    -  CDS            lacI (fragment): lac repressor; lacI; The lac repressor binds to the lac operator to inhibit transcription in E. coli. This inhibition can be relieved by adding lactose or isopropyl-β-D-thiogalactopyranoside (IPTG).
   2208..2796    -  rep_origin     ori: high-copy-number ColE1/pMB1/pBR322/pUC origin of replication
   2967..3827    -  CDS            AmpR: β-lactamase; bla; confers resistance to ampicillin, carbenicillin, and related antibiotics
   3828..3932    -  promoter       AmpR promoter: bla
>Addgene plasmid #107524 | FoxFTVC+bpFOG_Cdkn1b.b | addgene full sequence | sequence record 207225 | Addgene NGS Result
GCGTTGTATCTTTCGTTAAGTGCTGGCGTCGAGCAGGGCTAACCTCATTTCGATTTGACGATTCGGGTAA
AACCGAGCGATGGACAGGACCTGGAAATGGGAAAGGCTTACTAGAATCAGGGTCGAACGAGATAAGAAGA
TCAGGATTCGCAAATTAGCACTTGGCTTTTTTACGTAGAAACATAGGATGTCCGCTGAGCCCCTTATATA
TACGTAGTACGAATCACCGGCCTGGCGTTGTATAAGCGAGACCAGCGTGGACGAAAAGGTAATTGTTTCC
GAATGGATCGCGTTCTCTAGAGGATCCGGCAAAGCTTCGTGTATTGTACCGGCCCATTGTCAATCATGCA
AACTTGATATTATATTGACAAGAGAAGAAGGCAGTTTAAATTAAAACTCTAAAGTAGAGAGACATTAATC
TCAGCTGACAAGGCAGGTGGTCACAGTAAGTTCATTTAAATAGTTGGCCAACAATAGCCTTTCCAAGAAA
GTATTTTTGTTCCAGGTCTATACAAAAATAACACACAAGCGGCCGCAACCATGGTTCCCCCACCTTCGTA
CAATGCCCACGAAACATCAGCATTCGCTGTTTTTGAGAAGCCAGTGCTAGTGAAGCCCCCAAGTCCTGTT
TGTCGCCAACTATTTGGTCTTTCAGATCAATTAGAGACGAGCAGACGACTTAAAGAGGTTTTGGATTCTG
AAGCTAAAAGATTTCAGTTCGCCTGGAACTTCGACGTCCGTAAAGTTCCAGCTGCGGGAAATCAGTCGCC
GGATCCCGGGGCAGCTGCACCGGGCAAACCGAAGCGTTTTGAGTGGAAGTTACAACAAAGAAGTGAAGTG
CCACACTTCTACACTCGACCCTTTGCAACCCACAGGTTGGCAATGACGTCACCTCGTCTCGACCGTTCCC
CATTGAAAAAGAACCGCACCCAGAAAAGCCACCACGATAGACACCTAACAAACACTTCCTCTCCGACGCC
CCTTAGTCAACGAGATGAAAACGTCTCCCGATCGATCATAAATCCATCTAAACGACTTTGCATCCCCCTT
TTTACGAGCCCACCTAAGCTAACCACCGAAGCGAAGCCAGACTTGACCAGGGTTCCTGCAATGAGAATTC
CCCCGATTACGCCAAGCGCCGACTCCAACAAGCCCAGCATGGTTAGTGACGACATGGAAAAGGCAACCGC
ATCGGAGCCAGTCGGGTCCATGGTCGCTTCCAACTCATTGAAGCGGCCTGCCTCTCGAAAGTTGTTCAAC
CTGAGCACTCCAAGTCCAAAGCGATCGCGAACTAGCAGCCGACAACCGAAAATAACAGACGTGATGCCAC
AACGAAAACTCCGTTCAACGTCGAACAACAAAAGCGAAGGCAATAAAACTGTGAACCCCATAAACTCTGC
CTCTTTGCAAGCAGCCAAAGCAAGTAATTGATACGAAAATGAATTCCAGCTGAGCGCCGGTCGCTACCAT
TACCAGTTGGTCTGGTGTCAAAAATAATAATAACCGGGCAGGCCATGTCTGCCCGTATTTCGCGTAAGGA
AATCCATTATGTACTATTTAAAAAACACAAACTTTTGGATGTTCGGTTTATTCTTTTTCTTTTACTTTTT
TATCATGGGAGCCTACTTCCCGTTTTTCCCGATTTGGCTACATGACATCAACCATATCAGCAAAAGTGAT
ACGGGTATTATTTTTGCCGCTATTTCTCTGTTCTCGCTATTATTCCAACCGCTGTTTGGTCTGCTTTCTG
ACAAACTCGGAACTTGTTTATTGCAGCTTATAATGGTTACAAATAAAGCAATAGCATCACAAATTTCACA
AATAAAGCATTTTTTTCACTGCATTCTAGTTGTGGTTTGTCCAAACTCATCAATGTATCTTATCATGTCT
GGATCGACAAAGTCAAAGCGGCCATCAGATCTGCCGGTCTCCCTATAGTGAGTCGTATTAATTTCGATAA
GCCAGGTTAACCTGCATTAATGAATCGGCCAACGCGCGGGGAGAGGCGGTTTGCGTATTGGGCGCTCTTC
CGCTTCCTCGCTCACTGACTCGCTGCGCTCGGTCGTTCGGCTGCGGCGAGCGGTATCAGCTCACTCAAAG
GCGGTAATACGGTTATCCACAGAATCAGGGGATAACGCAGGAAAGAACATGTGAGCAAAAGGCCAGCAAA
AGGCCAGGAACCGTAAAAAGGCCGCGTTGCTGGCGTTTTTCCATAGGCTCCGCCCCCCTGACGAGCATCA
CAAAAATCGACGCTCAAGTCAGAGGTGGCGAAACCCGACAGGACTATAAAGATACCAGGCGTTTCCCCCT
GGAAGCTCCCTCGTGCGCTCTCCTGTTCCGACCCTGCCGCTTACCGGATACCTGTCCGCCTTTCTCCCTT
CGGGAAGCGTGGCGCTTTCTCATAGCTCACGCTGTAGGTATCTCAGTTCGGTGTAGGTCGTTCGCTCCAA
GCTGGGCTGTGTGCACGAACCCCCCGTTCAGCCCGACCGCTGCGCCTTATCCGGTAACTATCGTCTTGAG
TCCAACCCGGTAAGACACGACTTATCGCCACTGGCAGCAGCCACTGGTAACAGGATTAGCAGAGCGAGGT
ATGTAGGCGGTGCTACAGAGTTCTTGAAGTGGTGGCCTAACTACGGCTACACTAGAAGAACAGTATTTGG
TATCTGCGCTCTGCTGAAGCCAGTTACCTTCGGAAAAAGAGTTGGTAGCTCTTGATCCGGCAAACAAACC
ACCGCTGGTAGCGGTGGTTTTTTTGTTTGCAAGCAGCAGATTACGCGCAGAAAAAAAGGATCTCAAGAAG
ATCCTTTGATCTTTTCTACGGGGTCTGACGCTCAGTGGAACGAAAACTCACGTTAAGGGATTTTGGTCAT
GAGATTATCAAAAAGGATCTTCACCTAGATCCTTTTAAATTAAAAATGAAGTTTTAAATCAATCTAAAGT
ATATATGAGTAAACTTGGTCTGACAGTTACCAATGCTTAATCAGTGAGGCACCTATCTCAGCGATCTGTC
TATTTCGTTCATCCATAGTTGCCTGACTCCCCGTCGTGTAGATAACTACGATACGGGAGGGCTTACCATC
TGGCCCCAGTGCTGCAATGATACCGCGAGACCCACGCTCACCGGCTCCAGATTTATCAGCAATAAACCAG
CCAGCCGGAAGGGCCGAGCGCAGAAGTGGTCCTGCAACTTTATCCGCCTCCATCCAGTCTATTAATTGTT
GCCGGGAAGCTAGAGTAAGTAGTTCGCCAGTTAATAGTTTGCGCAACGTTGTTGCCATTGCTACAGGCAT
CGTGGTGTCACGCTCGTCGTTTGGTATGGCTTCATTCAGCTCCGGTTCCCAACGATCAAGGCGAGTTACA
TGATCCCCCATGTTGTGCAAAAAAGCGGTTAGCTCCTTCGGTCCTCCGATCGTTGTCAGAAGTAAGTTGG
CCGCAGTGTTATCACTCATGGTTATGGCAGCACTGCATAATTCTCTTACTGTCATGCCATCCGTAAGATG
CTTTTCTGTGACTGGTGAGTACTCAACCAAGTCATTCTGAGAATAGTGTATGCGGCGACCGAGTTGCTCT
TGCCCGGCGTCAATACGGGATAATACCGCGCCACATAGCAGAACTTTAAAAGTGCTCATCATTGGAAAAC
GTTCTTCGGGGCGAAAACTCTCAAGGATCTTACCGCTGTTGAGATCCAGTTCGATGTAACCCACTCGTGC
ACCCAACTGATCTTCAGCATCTTTTACTTTCACCAGCGTTTCTGGGTGAGCAAAAACAGGAAGGCAAAAT
GCCGCAAAAAAGGGAATAAGGGCGACACGGAAATGTTGAATACTCATACTCTTCCTTTTTCAATATTATT
GAAGCATTTATCAGGGTTATTGTCTCATGAGCGGATACATATTTGAATGTATTTAGAAAAATAAACAAAT
AGGGGTTCCGCGCACATTTCCCCGAAAAGTGCCACCTGACGTCTAAGAAACCATTATTATCATGACATTA
ACCTATAAAAATAGGCGTATCACGAGGCCCTTACGTATTAATTAAGGCGCGCC
